>Addgene plasmid #143813 | TFORF1468 | addgene full sequence | sequence record 396254 | Addgene NGS Result
TTAATGTAGTCTTATGCAATACTCTTGTAGTCTTGCAACATGGTAACGATGAGTTAGCAACATGCCTTAC
AAGGAGAGAAAAAGCACCGTGCATGCCGATTGGTGGAAGTAAGGTGGTACGATCGTGCCTTATTAGGAAG
GCAACAGACGGGTCTGACATGGATTGGACGAACCACTGAATTGCCGCATTGCAGAGATATTGTATTTAAG
TGCCTAGCTCGATACATAAACGGGTCTCTCTGGTTAGACCAGATCTGAGCCTGGGAGCTCTCTGGCTAAC
TAGGGAACCCACTGCTTAAGCCTCAATAAAGCTTGCCTTGAGTGCTTCAAGTAGTGTGTGCCCGTCTGTT
GTGTGACTCTGGTAACTAGAGATCCCTCAGACCCTTTTAGTCAGTGTGGAAAATCTCTAGCAGTGGCGCC
CGAACAGGGACTTGAAAGCGAAAGGGAAACCAGAGGAGCTCTCTCGACGCAGGACTCGGCTTGCTGAAGC
GCGCACGGCAAGAGGCGAGGGGCGGCGACTGGTGAGTACGCCAAAAATTTTGACTAGCGGAGGCTAGAAG
GAGAGAGATGGGTGCGAGAGCGTCAGTATTAAGCGGGGGAGAATTAGATCGCGATGGGAAAAAATTCGGT
TAAGGCCAGGGGGAAAGAAAAAATATAAATTAAAACATATAGTATGGGCAAGCAGGGAGCTAGAACGATT
CGCAGTTAATCCTGGCCTGTTAGAAACATCAGAAGGCTGTAGACAAATACTGGGACAGCTACAACCATCC
CTTCAGACAGGATCAGAAGAACTTAGATCATTATATAATACAGTAGCAACCCTCTATTGTGTGCATCAAA
GGATAGAGATAAAAGACACCAAGGAAGCTTTAGACAAGATAGAGGAAGAGCAAAACAAAAGTAAGACCAC
CGCACAGCAAGCGGCCGCTGATCTTCAGACCTGGAGGAGGAGATATGAGGGACAATTGGAGAAGTGAATT
ATATAAATATAAAGTAGTAAAAATTGAACCATTAGGAGTAGCACCCACCAAGGCAAAGAGAAGAGTGGTG
CAGAGAGAAAAAAGAGCAGTGGGAATAGGAGCTTTGTTCCTTGGGTTCTTGGGAGCAGCAGGAAGCACTA
TGGGCGCAGCGTCAATGACGCTGACGGTACAGGCCAGACAATTATTGTCTGGTATAGTGCAGCAGCAGAA
CAATTTGCTGAGGGCTATTGAGGCGCAACAGCATCTGTTGCAACTCACAGTCTGGGGCATCAAGCAGCTC
CAGGCAAGAATCCTGGCTGTGGAAAGATACCTAAAGGATCAACAGCTCCTGGGGATTTGGGGTTGCTCTG
GAAAACTCATTTGCACCACTGCTGTGCCTTGGAATGCTAGTTGGAGTAATAAATCTCTGGAACAGATTTG
GAATCACACGACCTGGATGGAGTGGGACAGAGAAATTAACAATTACACAAGCTTAATACACTCCTTAATT
GAAGAATCGCAAAACCAGCAAGAAAAGAATGAACAAGAATTATTGGAATTAGATAAATGGGCAAGTTTGT
GGAATTGGTTTAACATAACAAATTGGCTGTGGTATATAAAATTATTCATAATGATAGTAGGAGGCTTGGT
AGGTTTAAGAATAGTTTTTGCTGTACTTTCTATAGTGAATAGAGTTAGGCAGGGATATTCACCATTATCG
TTTCAGACCCACCTCCCAACCCCGAGGGGACCCATGCATTGCATCTCAATTAGTCAGCAACCAGGTGTGG
AAAGTCCCCAGGCTCCCCAGCAGGCAGAAGTATGCAAAGCATGCGTCTCAATTAGTCAGCAACCATAGTC
CCGCCCCTAACTCCGCCCATCCCGCCCCTAACTCCGCCCAGTTCCGCCCATTCTCCGCCCCATGGCTGAC
TAATTTTTTTTATTTATGCAGAGGCCGAGGCCGCCTCGGCCTCTGAGCTATTCCAGAAGTAGTGAGGAGG
CTTTTTTGGAGGCCTAGGCTTTTGCAAAAAGCTTTCTAGAGGTACCACCGGAGCTTACCATGACCGAGTA
CAAGCCCACGGTGCGCCTCGCCACCCGCGACGACGTCCCCAGGGCCGTACGCACCCTCGCCGCCGCGTTC
GCCGACTACCCCGCCACGCGCCACACCGTCGATCCGGACCGCCACATCGAGCGGGTCACCGAGCTGCAAG
AACTCTTCCTCACGCGCGTCGGGCTCGACATCGGCAAGGTGTGGGTCGCGGACGACGGCGCCGCCGTGGC
GGTCTGGACCACGCCGGAGAGCGTCGAAGCGGGGGCGGTGTTCGCCGAGATCGGCCCGCGCATGGCCGAG
TTGAGCGGTTCCCGGCTGGCCGCGCAGCAACAGATGGAAGGCCTCCTGGCGCCGCACCGGCCCAAGGAGC
CCGCGTGGTTCCTGGCCACCGTCGGCGTCTCGCCCGACCACCAGGGCAAGGGTCTGGGCAGCGCCGTCGT
GCTCCCCGGAGTGGAGGCGGCCGAGCGCGCCGGGGTGCCCGCCTTCCTGGAGACCTCCGCGCCCCGCAAC
CTCCCCTTCTACGAGCGGCTCGGCTTCACCGTCACCGCCGACGTCGAGGTGCCCGAAGGACCGCGCACCT
GGTGCATGACCCGCAAGCCCGGTGCCAGTTAACGAATTCTAGATCTTGAGACAAATGGCAGTATTCATCC
ACAATTTTAAAAGAAAAGGGGGGATTGGGGGGTACAGTGCAGGGGAAAGAATAGTAGACATAATAGCAAC
AGACATACAAACTAAAGAATTACAAAAACAAATTACAAAAATTCAAAATTTTCGGGTTTATTACAGGGAC
AGCAGAGATCCACTTTGGCGCCGGCTCGAGGCCTGCAGGTGCAAAGATGGATAAAGTTTTAAACAGAGAG
GAATCTTTGCAGCTAATGGACCTTCTAGGTCTTGAAAGGAGTGGGAATTGGCTCCGGTGCCCGTCAGTGG
GCAGAGCGCACATCGCCCACAGTCCCCGAGAAGTTGGGGGGAGGGGTCGGCAATTGAACCGGTGCCTAGA
GAAGGTGGCGCGGGGTAAACTGGGAAAGTGATGTCGTGTACTGGCTCCGCCTTTTTCCCGAGGGTGGGGG
AGAACCGTATATAAGTGCAGTAGTCGCCGTGAACGTTCTTTTTCGCAACGGGTTTGCCGCCAGAACACAG
GTAAGTGCCGTGTGTGGTTCCCGCGGGCCTGGCCTCTTTACGGGTTATGGCCCTTGCGTGCCTTGAATTA
CTTCCACCTGGCTGCAGTACGTGATTCTTGATCCCGAGCTTCGGGTTGGAAGTGGGTGGGAGAGTTCGAG
GCCTTGCGCTTAAGGAGCCCCTTCGCCTCGTGCTTGAGTTGAGGCCTGGCCTGGGCGCTGGGGCCGCCGC
GTGCGAATCTGGTGGCACCTTCGCGCCTGTCTCGCTGCTTTCGATAAGTCTCTAGCCATTTAAAATTTTT
GATGACCTGCTGCGACGCTTTTTTTCTGGCAAGATAGTCTTGTAAATGCGGGCCAAGATCTGCACACTGG
TATTTCGGTTTTTGGGGCCGCGGGCGGCGACGGGGCCCGTGCGTCCCAGCGCACATGTTCGGCGAGGCGG
GGCCTGCGAGCGCGGCCACCGAGAATCGGACGGGGGTAGTCTCAAGCTGGCCGGCCTGCTCTGGTGCCTG
GCCTCGCGCCGCCGTGTATCGCCCCGCCCTGGGCGGCAAGGCTGGCCCGGTCGGCACCAGTTGCGTGAGC
GGAAAGATGGCCGCTTCCCGGCCCTGCTGCAGGGAGCTCAAAATGGAGGACGCGGCGCTCGGGAGAGCGG
GCGGGTGAGTCACCCACACAAAGGAAAAGGGCCTTTCCGTCCTCAGCCGTCGCTTCATGTGACTCCACGG
AGTACCGGGCGCCGTCCAGGCACCTCGATTAGTTCTCGAGCTTTTGGAGTACGTCGTCTTTAGGTTGGGG
GGAGGGGTTTTATGCGATGGAGTTTCCCCACACTGAGTGGGTGGAGACTGAAGTTAGGCCAGCTTGGCAC
TTGATGTAATTCTCCTTGGAATTTGCCCTTTTTGAGTTTGGATCTTGGTTCATTCTCAAGCCTCAGACAG
TGGTTCAAAGTTTTTTTCTTCCATTTCAGGTGTCGTGAGGCTAGCACCGCCACCATGAACGACTTTGACG
AGTGCGGCCAGAGCGCAGCCAGCATGTACCTGCCGGGCTGCGCCTACTATGTGGCCCCGTCTGACTTCGC
TAGCAAGCCTTCGTTCCTTTCCCAACCGTCGTCCTGCCAGATGACTTTCCCCTACTCTTCCAACCTGGCT
CCGCACGTCCAGCCCGTGCGCGAAGTGGCCTTCCGCGACTACGGCCTGGAGCGCGCCAAGTGGCCGTACC
GCGGCGGCGGCGGCGGCGGCAGCGCGGGGGGCGGCAGCAGCGGGGGCGGCCCCGGCGGGGGCGGCGGCGG
CGCGGGGGGCTACGCTCCCTACTACGCGGCGGCGGCGGCGGCGGCTGCGGCGGCCGCGGCGGCCGAGGAG
GCGGCCATGCAACGCGAGCTTCTCCCGCCCGCGGGCCGCCGGCCGGACGTGCTCTTCAAGGCGCCTGAGC
CGGTGTGCGCTGCGCCGGGGCCGCCGCACGGCCCCGCGGGCGCCGCCTCCAACTTCTACAGCGCGGTGGG
CCGCAATGGCATCTTGCCACAGGGCTTCGACCAGTTCTACGAGGCAGCGCCCGGGCCCCCGTTCGCCGGG
CCGCAGCCCCCGCCGCCACCCGCGCCGCCACAGCCCGAGGGCGCAGCCGACAAGGGCGACCCCAGGACCG
GGGCTGGTGGCGGCGGGGGCAGTCCCTGCACCAAGGCGACCCCTGGCTCGGAGCCCAAGGGGGCAGCAGA
AGGCAGCGGTGGCGACGGCGAGGGCCCCCCGGGAGAGGCGGGGGCCGAGAAGAGCAGCAGCGCAGTTGCC
CCCCAGCGGTCCCGGAAAAAGCGCTGTCCCTATACCAAGTACCAGATCCGCGAACTGGAACGCGAGTTTT
TCTTTAACGTGTACATAAACAAAGAGAAAAGACTTCAACTCTCTCGGATGCTCAACCTCACTGACCGGCA
AGTCAAAATCTGGTTCCAGAATCGCAGGATGAAAGAAAAGAAACTGAACAGAGACCGTCTGCAGTATTTC
ACTGGAAACCCCTTATTTTAGTAATGAACTAGTCCGTAACTTGAAAGTATTTCGATTTCTTGGCTTTATA
TATCTTGTGGAAAGGACGATAGAGATAGCCTCCAAAGTCCTTGACGCGTTAAGTCGACAATCAACCTCTG
GATTACAAAATTTGTGAAAGATTGACTGGTATTCTTAACTATGTTGCTCCTTTTACGCTATGTGGATACG
CTGCTTTAATGCCTTTGTATCATGCTATTGCTTCCCGTATGGCTTTCATTTTCTCCTCCTTGTATAAATC
CTGGTTGCTGTCTCTTTATGAGGAGTTGTGGCCCGTTGTCAGGCAACGTGGCGTGGTGTGCACTGTGTTT
GCTGACGCAACCCCCACTGGTTGGGGCATTGCCACCACCTGTCAGCTCCTTTCCGGGACTTTCGCTTTCC
CCCTCCCTATTGCCACGGCGGAACTCATCGCCGCCTGCCTTGCCCGCTGCTGGACAGGGGCTCGGCTGTT
GGGCACTGACAATTCCGTGGTGTTGTCGGGGAAATCATCGTCCTTTCCTTGGCTGCTCGCCTGTGTTGCC
ACCTGGATTCTGCGCGGGACGTCCTTCTGCTACGTCCCTTCGGCCCTCAATCCAGCGGACCTTCCTTCCC
GCGGCCTGCTGCCGGCTCTGCGGCCTCTTCCGCGTCTTCGCCTTCGCCCTCAGACGAGTCGGATCTCCCT
TTGGGCCGCCTCCCCGCGTCGACTTTAAGACCAATGACTTACAAGGCAGCTGTAGATCTTAGCCACTTTT
TAAAAGAAAAGGGGGGACTGGAAGGGCTAATTCACTCCCAACGAAGACAAGATCTGCTTTTTGCTTGTAC
TGGGTCTCTCTGGTTAGACCAGATCTGAGCCTGGGAGCTCTCTGGCTAACTAGGGAACCCACTGCTTAAG
CCTCAATAAAGCTTGCCTTGAGTGCTTCAAGTAGTGTGTGCCCGTCTGTTGTGTGACTCTGGTAACTAGA
GATCCCTCAGACCCTTTTAGTCAGTGTGGAAAATCTCTAGCAGTACGTATAGTAGTTCATGTCATCTTAT
TATTCAGTATTTATAACTTGCAAAGAAATGAATATCAGAGAGTGAGAGGAACTTGTTTATTGCAGCTTAT
AATGGTTACAAATAAAGCAATAGCATCACAAATTTCACAAATAAAGCATTTTTTTCACTGCATTCTAGTT
GTGGTTTGTCCAAACTCATCAATGTATCTTATCATGTCTGGCTCTAGCTATCCCGCCCCTAACTCCGCCC
ATCCCGCCCCTAACTCCGCCCAGTTCCGCCCATTCTCCGCCCCATGGCTGACTAATTTTTTTTATTTATG
CAGAGGCCGAGGCCGCCTCGGCCTCTGAGCTATTCCAGAAGTAGTGAGGAGGCTTTTTTGGAGGCCTAGG
GACGTACCCAATTCGCCCTATAGTGAGTCGTATTACGCGCGCTCACTGGCCGTCGTTTTACAACGTCGTG
ACTGGGAAAACCCTGGCGTTACCCAACTTAATCGCCTTGCAGCACATCCCCCTTTCGCCAGCTGGCGTAA
TAGCGAAGAGGCCCGCACCGATCGCCCTTCCCAACAGTTGCGCAGCCTGAATGGCGAATGGG
[124 nt withheld, positions 6713-6836]
C
[91 nt withheld, positions 6838-6928]
A
[49 nt withheld, positions 6930-6978]
CCTTTGACGTTGGAGTCCACGTTCTTT
[37 nt withheld, positions 7006-7042]
ACCCTATCTCGGTCTATTCTTTTGATTTATAAGGGATTTTGCCGATTTCGGCCTATTGGTTAAAAAATGA
GCTGATTTAACAAAAATTTAACGCGAATTTTAACAAAATATTAACGCTTACAATTTAGGTGGCACTTTTC
GGGGAAATGTGCGCGGAACCCCTATTTGTTTATTTTTCTAAATACATTCAAATATGTATCCGCTCATGAG
ACAATAACCCTGATAAATGCTTCAATAATATTGAAAAAGGAAGAGTATGAGTATTCAACATTTCCGTGTC
GCCCTTATTCCCTTTTTTGCGGCATTTTGCCTTCCTGTTTTTGCTCACCCAGAAACGCTGGTGAAAGTAA
AAGATGCTGAAGATCAGTTGGGTGCACGAGTGGGTTACATCGAACTGGATCTCAACAGCGGTAAGATCCT
TGAGAGTTTTCGCCCCGAAGAACGTTTTCCAATGATGAGCACTTTTAAAGTTCTGCTATGTGGCGCGGTA
TTATCCCGTATTGACGCCGGGCAAGAGCAACTCGGTCGCCGCATACACTATTCTCAGAATGACTTGGTTG
AGTACTCACCAGTCACAGAAAAGCATCTTACGGATGGCATGACAGTAAGAGAATTATGCAGTGCTGCCAT
AACCATGAGTGATAACACTGCGGCCAACTTACTTCTGACAACGATCGGAGGACCGAAGGAGCTAACCGCT
TTTTTGCACAACATGGGGGATCATGTAACTCGCCTTGATCGTTGGGAACCGGAGCTGAATGAAGCCATAC
CAAACGACGAGCGTGACACCACGATGCCTGTAGCAATGGCAACAACGTTGCGCAAACTATTAACTGGCGA
ACTACTTACTCTAGCTTCCCGGCAACAATTAATAGACTGGATGGAGGCGGATAAAGTTGCAGGACCACTT
CTGCGCTCGGCCCTTCCGGCTGGCTGGTTTATTGCTGATAAATCTGGAGCCGGTGAGCGTGGGTCTCGCG
GTATCATTGCAGCACTGGGGCCAGATGGTAAGCCCTCCCGTATCGTAGTTATCTACACGACGGGGAGTCA
GGCAACTATGGATGAACGAAATAGACAGATCGCTGAGATAGGTGCCTCACTGATTAAGCATTGGTAACTG
TCAGACCAAGTTTACTCATATATACTTTAGATTGATTTAAAACTTCATTTTTAATTTAAAAGGATCTAGG
TGAAGATCCTTTTTGATAATCTCATGACCAAAATCCCTTAACGTGAGTTTTCGTTCCACTGAGCGTCAGA
CCCCGTAGAAAAGATCAAAGGATCTTCTTGAGATCCTTTTTTTCTGCGCGTAATCTGCTGCTTGCAAACA
AAAAAACCACCGCTACCAGCGGTGGTTTGTTTGCCGGATCAAGAGCTACCAACTCTTTTTCCGAAGGTAA
CTGGCTTCAGCAGAGCGCAGATACCAAATACTGTTCTTCTAGTGTAGCCGTAGTTAGGCCACCACTTCAA
GAACTCTGTAGCACCGCCTACATACCTCGCTCTGCTAATCCTGTTACCAGTGGCTGCTGCCAGTGGCGAT
AAGTCGTGTCTTACCGGGTTGGACTCAAGACGATAGTTACCGGATAAGGCGCAGCGGTCGGGCTGAACGG
GGGGTTCGTGCACACAGCCCAGCTTGGAGCGAACGACCTACACCGAACTGAGATACCTACAGCGTGAGCT
ATGAGAAAGCGCCACGCTTCCCGAAGGGAGAAAGGCGGACAGGTATCCGGTAAGCGGCAGGGTCGGAACA
GGAGAGCGCACGAGGGAGCTTCCAGGGGGAAACGCCTGGTATCTTTATAGTCCTGTCGGGTTTCGCCACC
TCTGACTTGAGCGTCGATTTTTGTGATGCTCGTCAGGGGGGCGGAGCCTATGGAAAAACGCCAGCAACGC
GGCCTTTTTACGGTTCCTGGCCTTTTGCTGGCCTTTTGCTCACATGTTCTTTCCTGCGTTATCCCCTGAT
TCTGTGGATAACCGTATTACCGCCTTTGAGTGAGCTGATACCGCTCGCCGCAGCCGAACGACCGAGCGCA
GCGAGTCAGTGAGCGAGGAAGCGGAAGAGCGCCCAATACGCAAACCGCCTCTCCCCGCGCGTTGGCCGAT
TCATTAATGCAGCTGGCACGACAGGTTTCCCGACTGGAAAGCGGGCAGTGAGCGCAACGCAATTAATGTG
AGTTAGCTCACTCATTAGGCACCCCAGGCTTTACACTTTATGCTTCCGGCTCGTATGTTGTGTGGAATTG
TGAGCGGATAACAATTTCACACAGGAAACAGCTATGACCATGATTACGCCAAGCGCGCAATTAACCCTCA
CTAAAGGGAACAAAAGCTGGAGCTGCAAGC
Features (pLannotate 1.2.2; 31 found; start..end, strand, type, name):
      5..231     +  promoter       RSV promoter: Rous sarcoma virus enhancer/promoter
    232..412     +  LTR            5' LTR (truncated): truncated 5' long terminal repeat (LTR) from HIV-1
    459..584     +  misc_feature   HIV-1 Ψ: packaging signal of human immunodeficiency virus type 1
    568..931     +  CDS            HIV-1 gag (fragment): gag protein from human immunodeficiency virus 1; gag
   1077..1310    +  misc_feature   RRE: The Rev response element (RRE) of HIV-1 allows for Rev-dependent mRNA export from the nucleus to the cytoplasm.
   1687..1713    +  CDS            Rev (fragment): human immunodeficiency virus 1 (HIV-1) Rev protein; rev; enhances nuclear export of unspliced and incompletely spliced viral mRNAs
   1720..1743    +  promoter       SV40 promoter (fragment): SV40 early promoter
   1744..1815    +  promoter       SV40 promoter (fragment): SV40 enhancer and early promoter
   1839..1974    +  rep_origin     SV40 ori: SV40 origin of replication
   2020..2616    +  CDS            PuroR (fragment): puromycin N-acetyltransferase; pac from Streptomyces; confers resistance to puromycin
   2665..2782    +  misc_feature   cPPT/CTS: central polypurine tract and central termination sequence of HIV-1
   2847..2913    +  CDS            small t antigen (fragment): SV40 (simian virus 40) small t antigen
   2920..4098    +  promoter       EF-1α promoter: strong constitutive promoter for human elongation factor EF-1α
   4115..5128    +  CDS            HOXD11: HXD11_HUMAN - Also known as HOX4F. Protein inferred from homology: Swiss-Prot protein existence level 3. Sequence-specific transcription factor which is part of a developmental regulatory system that provides cells with specific positional identities on the anterior-posterior axis. From Homo sapiens (Human).
   5144..5197    +  promoter       U6 promoter (fragment): RNA polymerase III promoter for human U6 snRNA
   5239..5827    +  misc_feature   WPRE: woodchuck hepatitis virus posttranscriptional regulatory element
   5878..5897    +  misc_feature   cPPT/CTS (fragment): central polypurine tract and central termination sequence of HIV-1
   5899..6132    +  LTR            3' LTR (ΔU3): self-inactivating 3' long terminal repeat (LTR) from HIV-1
   6210..6331    +  polyA_signal   SV40 poly(A) signal: SV40 polyadenylation signal
   6371..6506    +  rep_origin     SV40 ori: SV40 origin of replication
   6527..6545    -  promoter       T7 promoter: promoter for bacteriophage T7 RNA polymerase
   6553..6708    +  CDS            lacZα (fragment): LacZα fragment of β-galactosidase; lacZ fragment
   6713..7141    +  rep_origin     f1 ori (sequence partly withheld): f1 bacteriophage origin of replication; arrow indicates direction of (+) strand synthesis
   7194..7298    +  promoter       AmpR promoter: bla
   7299..8159    +  CDS            AmpR: β-lactamase; bla; confers resistance to ampicillin, carbenicillin, and related antibiotics
   8330..8918    +  rep_origin     ori: high-copy-number ColE1/pMB1/pBR322/pUC origin of replication
   9101..9193    +  CDS            lacI (fragment): lac repressor; lacI; The lac repressor binds to the lac operator to inhibit transcription in E. coli. This inhibition can be relieved by adding lactose or isopropyl-β-D-thiogalactopyranoside (IPTG).
   9206..9227    +  protein_bind   CAP binding site: CAP binding activates transcription in the presence of cAMP. E. coli catabolite activator protein
   9242..9272    +  promoter       lac promoter: promoter for the E. coli lac operon
   9280..9296    +  protein_bind   lac operator: The lac repressor binds to the lac operator to inhibit transcription in E. coli. This inhibition can be relieved by adding lactose or isopropyl-β-D-thiogalactopyranoside (IPTG). lac repressor encoded by lacI
   9341..9359    +  promoter       T3 promoter: promoter for bacteriophage T3 RNA polymerase
