[The description below was written by a language model from this plasmid's Addgene catalogue record and pLannotate feature annotations shown in this document.]
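Description:
TFORF1468 is a lentiviral mammalian expression plasmid built on the pLX_TRC317 backbone. It carries the human homeobox transcription factor HOXD11 as one member of a barcoded transcription factor ORF collection. In bacteria it is maintained through a high-copy ColE1/pUC-type origin and selected with ampicillin via the β-lactamase gene. An f1 origin and remnants of a lac/T7/T3 cloning region are also present in the backbone. The depositor notes a risk of recombination during propagation, which is common for LTR-containing plasmids.

The viral portion has a third-generation, self-inactivating layout. An RSV promoter is fused to a truncated HIV-1 5' LTR and drives genomic RNA production in packaging cells. It is followed by the Ψ packaging signal with a partial gag sequence, the Rev response element for Rev-dependent nuclear export, a cPPT/CTS element, and a ΔU3 3' LTR that disables LTR promoter activity after integration. Within the transfer cassette, an SV40 early promoter drives puromycin N-acetyltransferase, allowing selection of transduced cells. A separate EF-1α promoter provides strong constitutive expression of the HOXD11 ORF, and a downstream WPRE enhances transcript expression. No epitope tag or fluorescent reporter is annotated.

According to the record, each vector in the series carries a unique 24-bp barcode, although the feature table does not annotate it explicitly. The barcode identifies which transcription factor a cell received, which supports pooled overexpression screens such as those probing directed differentiation. The plasmid can also be used alone for stable HOXD11 overexpression.
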