Addgene plasmid #143813: TFORF1468
Purpose: Lentiviral vector for overexpressing transcription factor ORFs with unique 24-bp barcodes. Barcodes facilitate identification of transcription factors in pooled screens.
Depositing lab: Feng Zhang. Depositing organization: Broad Institute. Publication: A transcription factor atlas of directed differentiation. Joung J, Ma S, Tay T, Geiger-Schuller KR, Kirchgatterer PC, Verdine VK, Guo B, Arias-Garcia MA, Allen WE, Singh A, Kuksenko O, Abudayyeh OO, Gootenberg JS, Fu Z, Macrae RK, Buenrostro JD, Regev A, Zhang F. Cell. 2023 Jan 5;186(1):209-229.e26. doi: 10.1016/j.cell.2022.11.026. PubMed 36608654.
Backbone
  Vector backbone: pLX_TRC317
  Backbone manufacturer: Broad Institute Genetic Perturbation Platform
  Backbone size w/o insert (bp): 8264
  Vector type: Mammalian Expression, Lentiviral
  Selectable markers: Puromycin
Growth in bacteria
  Bacterial resistance: Ampicillin, 100 μg/mL
  Growth temperature: 37°C
  Growth strain: NEB Stable
  Copy number: High Copy
Gene/Insert
  Gene/Insert name: HOXD11
  Species: H. sapiens (human)
  Insert size (bp): 1118
  Entrez Gene: HOXD11 (a.k.a. HOX4, HOX4F)
  Promoter: EF1a
  Cloning method: Unknown
  Sequencing primers: 5′ GGGTGGAGACTGAAGTTAGGCCAG; 3′ CACATAGCGTAAAAGGAGCAACATAG
Terms and licenses: Academic/Nonprofit Terms; Industry Terms: Not Available to Industry
Depositor comments: NM_021192,ENST00000249504 . The transcription factor ORF portion of this plasmid was synthesized by Genewiz. Please test multiple small colonies in case of plasmid recombination. To make this collection available in a timely manner, a portion of this collection was not fully sequenced by Addgene. If an Addgene verified full plasmid sequence is not available, please contact us prior to placing an order to request the full sequence.
How to cite: TFORF1468 was a gift from Feng Zhang (Addgene plasmid # 143813 ; http://n2t.net/addgene:143813 ; RRID:Addgene_143813)
