>Addgene plasmid #143813 | TFORF1468 | depositor partial sequence | sequence record 283566 | Insert
ACCGCCACCATGAACGACTTTGACGAGTGCGGCCAGAGCGCAGCCAGCATGTACCTGCCGGGCTGCGCCT
ACTATGTGGCCCCGTCTGACTTCGCTAGCAAGCCTTCGTTCCTTTCCCAACCGTCGTCCTGCCAGATGAC
TTTCCCCTACTCTTCCAACCTGGCTCCGCACGTCCAGCCCGTGCGCGAAGTGGCCTTCCGCGACTACGGC
CTGGAGCGCGCCAAGTGGCCGTACCGCGGCGGCGGCGGCGGCGGCAGCGCGGGGGGCGGCAGCAGCGGGG
GCGGCCCCGGCGGGGGCGGCGGCGGCGCGGGGGGCTACGCTCCCTACTACGCGGCGGCGGCGGCGGCGGC
TGCGGCGGCCGCGGCGGCCGAGGAGGCGGCCATGCAACGCGAGCTTCTCCCGCCCGCGGGCCGCCGGCCG
GACGTGCTCTTCAAGGCGCCTGAGCCGGTGTGCGCTGCGCCGGGGCCGCCGCACGGCCCCGCGGGCGCCG
CCTCCAACTTCTACAGCGCGGTGGGCCGCAATGGCATCTTGCCACAGGGCTTCGACCAGTTCTACGAGGC
AGCGCCCGGGCCCCCGTTCGCCGGGCCGCAGCCCCCGCCGCCACCCGCGCCGCCACAGCCCGAGGGCGCA
GCCGACAAGGGCGACCCCAGGACCGGGGCTGGTGGCGGCGGGGGCAGTCCCTGCACCAAGGCGACCCCTG
GCTCGGAGCCCAAGGGGGCAGCAGAAGGCAGCGGTGGCGACGGCGAGGGCCCCCCGGGAGAGGCGGGGGC
CGAGAAGAGCAGCAGCGCAGTTGCCCCCCAGCGGTCCCGGAAAAAGCGCTGTCCCTATACCAAGTACCAG
ATCCGCGAACTGGAACGCGAGTTTTTCTTTAACGTGTACATAAACAAAGAGAAAAGACTTCAACTCTCTC
GGATGCTCAACCTCACTGACCGGCAAGTCAAAATCTGGTTCCAGAATCGCAGGATGAAAGAAAAGAAACT
GAACAGAGACCGTCTGCAGTATTTCACTGGAAACCCCTTATTTTAGTAATGAACTAGTCCGTAACTTGAA
AGTATTTCGATTTCTTGGCTTTATATATCTTGTGGAAAGGACGATAGAGATAGCCTCCAAAGTCCTTG
