>Addgene plasmid #143813 | TFORF1468 | depositor partial sequence | sequence record 283567 | Barcode
TAGAGATAGCCTCCAAAGTCCTTG
